>Addgene plasmid #1977 | FLAG-RASSF1C | addgene partial sequence | sequence record 17341 | CMV-F 5'-CGCAAATGGGCGGTAGGCGTG-3'
TGACCGTCAGATTGCCACCATGGACTACAGGACGACGATGACAAGAATTCTGCAGGATCCTCTAGAGTCG
ACGAGGCGGAGGCGCCTTCTTTCGAAATGACCTGGAGCAGCACGACGAGCAGTGGCTACTGCAGCCAAGA
GGACTCGGACTCGGAGCTCGAGCAGTACTTCACCGCGCGAACCTCGCTAGCTCGCAGGCCGCGCCGGGAC
CAGGACGAGCCTGTGGAGTGGGAGACACCTGACCTTTCTCAAGCTGAGATTGAGCAGAAGATCAAGGAGT
ACAATGCCCAGATCAACAGCAACCTCTTCATGAGCTTGAACAAGGACGGTTCTTACACAGGCTTCATCAA
GGTTCAGCTGAAGCTGGTGCGCCCTGTCTCTGTGCCCTCCAGCAAGAAGCCACCCTCCTTGCAGGATGCC
CGGCGGGGCCCAGGACGGGGCACAAGTGTCAGGCGCCGCACTTCCTTTTACCTGCCCAAGGATGCTGTCA
AGCACCTGCATGTGCTGTCACGCACAAGGGCACGTGAAGTCATTGAGGCCCTGCTGCGAAAGTTCTTGGT
GGTGGATGACCCCCGCAAGTTTGCACTCTTTGAGCGCGCTGAGCGTCACGGCCAAGTGTACTTGCGGAAG
CTGTTGGATGATGAGCAGCCCCTGCGGCTGCGGCTCCTGGCAGGGCCCAGTGACAAGGCCCTGAGCTTTG
TCCTGAAGGAAAATGACTCTGGGGAGGTGAACTGGGACGCCTTCAGCATGCCTGAACTACATAACTTCCT
ACGTATCCTGCAGCGGGAGGAGGAGGAGCACCTCCGCCAGATCCTGCAGAAGTACTCCTATTGCCGCCAG
AAGATCCAAGAGGCCCTGCACGCCTGCCCCCTTGGGTGACCTCTTGT
