[The description below was written by a language model from this plasmid's Addgene catalogue record.]
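Description:
FLAG-RASSF1C is a mammalian expression plasmid built on the pCMV5 backbone (about 4.7 kb without insert) that carries the C isoform of Rassf1, recorded as the mouse (M. musculus) gene, with a FLAG epitope fused to the N terminus of the protein. It is maintained in E. coli as a high-copy plasmid under ampicillin selection. No mammalian selection marker is listed, which fits a vector meant mainly for transient transfection. No feature table accompanies the record, so the insert size, the restriction sites used for cloning and the exact layout of regulatory elements are not stated. The backbone name and the use of a CMV forward sequencing primer indicate that the insert sits downstream of the cytomegalovirus immediate-early promoter, which drives strong constitutive transcription in most cultured mammalian cell lines.

Rassf1 encodes members of the Ras association domain family. RASSF1C is a shorter isoform than the putative tumor suppressor RASSF1A and arises from the same locus. The N-terminal FLAG tag allows the expressed protein to be detected by immunoblotting or immunofluorescence and to be recovered by immunoprecipitation with anti-FLAG antibodies, without an isoform-specific antibody. The associated publication concerns homodimerization of RASSF1A and its heterodimerization with the Ras-GTP binding protein Nore1. This suggests the construct serves in co-expression and co-immunoprecipitation experiments probing interactions among RASSF family proteins and Ras signaling components, though the record does not describe its specific role. The cDNA was obtained from another laboratory before being subcloned by restriction enzyme cloning.
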