Addgene plasmid #1977: FLAG-RASSF1C
Depositing lab: Joseph Avruch. Depositing organization: Massachusetts General Hospital. Publication: The putative tumor suppressor RASSF1A homodimerizes and heterodimerizes with the Ras-GTP binding protein Nore1. Ortiz-Vega S, Khokhlatchev A, Nedwidek M, Zhang XF, Dammann R, Pfeifer GP, Avruch J. Oncogene 2002 Feb 21;21(9):1381-90. 10.1038/sj.onc.1205192 PubMed 11857081.
Backbone
  Vector backbone: pCMV5
  Backbone size w/o insert (bp): 4657
  Vector type: Mammalian Expression
Growth in bacteria
  Bacterial resistance: Ampicillin, 100 μg/mL
  Growth temperature: 37°C
  Growth strain: DH5alpha
  Copy number: High Copy
Gene/Insert
  Gene/Insert name: RASSF1C
  Species: M. musculus (mouse)
  Entrez Gene: Rassf1 (a.k.a. 123F2, NORE2A, RDA32, REH3P21, Rassf1A, Rassf1B, Rassf1C)
  Tag / fusion protein: FLAG (N terminal on insert)
  Cloning method: Restriction Enzyme
  Sequencing primers: 5′ CMV Forward
Resource information
  A portion of this plasmid was derived from a plasmid made by: cDNA from Dr. Gerd Pfeifer (Beckman Research Institute, CA)
Terms and licenses: Academic/Nonprofit Terms; Industry Terms: Not Available to Industry
How to cite: FLAG-RASSF1C was a gift from Joseph Avruch (Addgene plasmid # 1977 ; http://n2t.net/addgene:1977 ; RRID:Addgene_1977)
